Addgene plasmid #115197: pLEX307_PDHA2S293A
Purpose: Lentiviral transduction and expression of PDHA2S293A into any mammalian cell
Depositing lab: Mohan Babu. Depositing organization: University of Regina. Publication: Rewiring of the Human Mitochondrial Interactome during Neuronal Reprogramming Reveals Regulators of the Respirasome and Neurogenesis. Moutaoufik MT, Malty R, Amin S, Zhang Q, Phanse S, Gagarinova A, Zilocchi M, Hoell L, Minic Z, Gagarinova M, Aoki H, Stockwell J, Jessulat M, Goebels F, Broderick K, Scott NE, Vlasblom J, Musso G, Prasad B, Lamantea E, Garavaglia B, Rajput A, Murayama K, Okazaki Y, Foster LJ, Bader GD, Cayabyab FS, Babu M. iScience. 2019 Sep 4;19:1114-1132. doi: 10.1016/j.isci.2019.08.057. PubMed 31536960.
Backbone
  Vector backbone: pLEX-307
  Backbone manufacturer: David Root, Addgene plasmid # 41392
  Backbone size w/o insert (bp): 8270
  Vector type: Lentiviral
  Selectable markers: Puromycin
Growth in bacteria
  Bacterial resistance: Ampicillin, 100 μg/mL
  Growth temperature: 30°C
  Growth strain: NEB Stable
  Copy number: High Copy
Gene/Insert
  Gene/Insert name: PDHA2S293A
  Species: H. sapiens (human)
  Insert size (bp): 1167
  Mutation: p.S293A
  Entrez Gene: PDHA2 (a.k.a. PDHAL, MGC149517, MGC149518)
  Promoter: EF1alpha
  Cloning method: Restriction Enzyme; 5′ cloning site NheI (not destroyed); 3′ cloning site SpeI (not destroyed)
  Sequencing primers: 5′ EF1alpha_F; 3′ WPRE_R
Terms and licenses: Academic/Nonprofit Terms; Industry Terms: Not Available to Industry
How to cite: pLEX307_PDHA2S293A was a gift from Mohan Babu (Addgene plasmid # 115197 ; http://n2t.net/addgene:115197 ; RRID:Addgene_115197)
