[The description below was written by a language model from this plasmid's Addgene catalogue record and pLannotate feature annotations shown in this document.]
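Description:
pLEX307_PDHA2S293A is a third-generation-style, self-inactivating HIV-1 lentiviral expression plasmid built on the pLEX-307 backbone, intended for transduction and stable expression of a mutant human PDHA2 in mammalian cells. In bacteria it is maintained through a high-copy ColE1/pUC-type origin and selected with ampicillin via the β-lactamase gene. An f1 origin and remnants of a lac/T3/T7 cloning region are also annotated in the backbone. The sequenced record is 9,437 nt, consistent with the stated backbone and insert sizes.

The viral genome is transcribed from an RSV promoter fused to a truncated 5' LTR, followed by the Ψ packaging signal with a gag fragment and the Rev response element, which allow Rev-dependent export and encapsidation of the genomic RNA when packaging functions are supplied in trans. Downstream, an SV40 early promoter/origin region drives puromycin N-acetyltransferase for selection of transduced cells, followed by a cPPT/CTS element that aids nuclear import of the reverse-transcribed genome. The EF-1α promoter then drives the roughly 1.2 kb PDHA2 coding sequence, cloned between NheI and SpeI sites. PDHA2 encodes the testis-type E1 alpha subunit of the pyruvate dehydrogenase complex, which links glycolysis to the tricarboxylic acid cycle. The insert carries a serine-to-alanine substitution at residue 293; the record does not state the functional rationale for this change. No epitope tag or reporter is annotated. A WPRE after the insert enhances transcript stability and expression, and the ΔU3 3' LTR renders the integrated provirus transcriptionally self-inactivating. An SV40 polyadenylation signal lies beyond the LTR.

The plasmid comes from a study of the human mitochondrial interactome during neuronal reprogramming.
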