Features (pLannotate 1.2.2; 30 found; start..end, strand, type, name):
     23..89      +  CDS            small t antigen (fragment): SV40 (simian virus 40) small t antigen
     96..1274    +  promoter       EF-1α promoter: strong constitutive promoter for human elongation factor EF-1α
   1282..2445    +  CDS            PDHA2: ODPAT_HUMAN - Also known as PDHAL. Experimental evidence at protein level: Swiss-Prot protein existence level 1. The pyruvate dehydrogenase complex catalyzes the overall conversion of pyruvate to acetyl-CoA and CO(2), and thereby links the glycolytic pathway to the tricarboxylic cycle. From Homo sapiens (Human).
   2470..3058    +  misc_feature   WPRE: woodchuck hepatitis virus posttranscriptional regulatory element
   3109..3128    +  misc_feature   cPPT/CTS (fragment): central polypurine tract and central termination sequence of HIV-1
   3130..3363    +  LTR            3' LTR (ΔU3): self-inactivating 3' long terminal repeat (LTR) from HIV-1
   3441..3562    +  polyA_signal   SV40 poly(A) signal: SV40 polyadenylation signal
   3602..3737    +  rep_origin     SV40 ori: SV40 origin of replication
   3758..3776    -  promoter       T7 promoter: promoter for bacteriophage T7 RNA polymerase
   3784..3939    +  CDS            lacZα (fragment): LacZα fragment of β-galactosidase; lacZ fragment
   3944..4372    +  rep_origin     f1 ori (sequence partly withheld): f1 bacteriophage origin of replication; arrow indicates direction of (+) strand synthesis
   4425..4529    +  promoter       AmpR promoter: bla
   4530..5390    +  CDS            AmpR: β-lactamase; bla; confers resistance to ampicillin, carbenicillin, and related antibiotics
   5561..6149    +  rep_origin     ori: high-copy-number ColE1/pMB1/pBR322/pUC origin of replication
   6332..6424    +  CDS            lacI (fragment): lac repressor; lacI; The lac repressor binds to the lac operator to inhibit transcription in E. coli. This inhibition can be relieved by adding lactose or isopropyl-β-D-thiogalactopyranoside (IPTG).
   6437..6458    +  protein_bind   CAP binding site: CAP binding activates transcription in the presence of cAMP. E. coli catabolite activator protein
   6473..6503    +  promoter       lac promoter: promoter for the E. coli lac operon
   6511..6527    +  protein_bind   lac operator: The lac repressor binds to the lac operator to inhibit transcription in E. coli. This inhibition can be relieved by adding lactose or isopropyl-β-D-thiogalactopyranoside (IPTG). lac repressor encoded by lacI
   6572..6590    +  promoter       T3 promoter: promoter for bacteriophage T3 RNA polymerase
   6618..6844    +  promoter       RSV promoter: Rous sarcoma virus enhancer/promoter
   6845..7025    +  LTR            5' LTR (truncated): truncated 5' long terminal repeat (LTR) from HIV-1
   7072..7197    +  misc_feature   HIV-1 Ψ: packaging signal of human immunodeficiency virus type 1
   7181..7544    +  CDS            HIV-1 gag (fragment): gag protein from human immunodeficiency virus 1; gag
   7690..7923    +  misc_feature   RRE: The Rev response element (RRE) of HIV-1 allows for Rev-dependent mRNA export from the nucleus to the cytoplasm.
   8300..8326    +  CDS            Rev (fragment): human immunodeficiency virus 1 (HIV-1) Rev protein; rev; enhances nuclear export of unspliced and incompletely spliced viral mRNAs
   8333..8356    +  promoter       SV40 promoter (fragment): SV40 early promoter
   8357..8428    +  promoter       SV40 promoter (fragment): SV40 enhancer and early promoter
   8452..8587    +  rep_origin     SV40 ori: SV40 origin of replication
   8633..9229    +  CDS            PuroR (fragment): puromycin N-acetyltransferase; pac from Streptomyces; confers resistance to puromycin
   9278..9395    +  misc_feature   cPPT/CTS: central polypurine tract and central termination sequence of HIV-1
>Addgene plasmid #115197 | pLEX307_PDHA2S293A | addgene full sequence | sequence record 225476 | Addgene NGS Result
CTCGAGGCCTGCAGGTGCAAAGATGGATAAAGTTTTAAACAGAGAGGAATCTTTGCAGCTAATGGACCTT
CTAGGTCTTGAAAGGAGTGGGAATTGGCTCCGGTGCCCGTCAGTGGGCAGAGCGCACATCGCCCACAGTC
CCCGAGAAGTTGGGGGGAGGGGTCGGCAATTGAACCGGTGCCTAGAGAAGGTGGCGCGGGGTAAACTGGG
AAAGTGATGTCGTGTACTGGCTCCGCCTTTTTCCCGAGGGTGGGGGAGAACCGTATATAAGTGCAGTAGT
CGCCGTGAACGTTCTTTTTCGCAACGGGTTTGCCGCCAGAACACAGGTAAGTGCCGTGTGTGGTTCCCGC
GGGCCTGGCCTCTTTACGGGTTATGGCCCTTGCGTGCCTTGAATTACTTCCACCTGGCTGCAGTACGTGA
TTCTTGATCCCGAGCTTCGGGTTGGAAGTGGGTGGGAGAGTTCGAGGCCTTGCGCTTAAGGAGCCCCTTC
GCCTCGTGCTTGAGTTGAGGCCTGGCCTGGGCGCTGGGGCCGCCGCGTGCGAATCTGGTGGCACCTTCGC
GCCTGTCTCGCTGCTTTCGATAAGTCTCTAGCCATTTAAAATTTTTGATGACCTGCTGCGACGCTTTTTT
TCTGGCAAGATAGTCTTGTAAATGCGGGCCAAGATCTGCACACTGGTATTTCGGTTTTTGGGGCCGCGGG
CGGCGACGGGGCCCGTGCGTCCCAGCGCACATGTTCGGCGAGGCGGGGCCTGCGAGCGCGGCCACCGAGA
ATCGGACGGGGGTAGTCTCAAGCTGGCCGGCCTGCTCTGGTGCCTGGCCTCGCGCCGCCGTGTATCGCCC
CGCCCTGGGCGGCAAGGCTGGCCCGGTCGGCACCAGTTGCGTGAGCGGAAAGATGGCCGCTTCCCGGCCC
TGCTGCAGGGAGCTCAAAATGGAGGACGCGGCGCTCGGGAGAGCGGGCGGGTGAGTCACCCACACAAAGG
AAAAGGGCCTTTCCGTCCTCAGCCGTCGCTTCATGTGACTCCACGGAGTACCGGGCGCCGTCCAGGCACC
TCGATTAGTTCTCGAGCTTTTGGAGTACGTCGTCTTTAGGTTGGGGGGAGGGGTTTTATGCGATGGAGTT
TCCCCACACTGAGTGGGTGGAGACTGAAGTTAGGCCAGCTTGGCACTTGATGTAATTCTCCTTGGAATTT
GCCCTTTTTGAGTTTGGATCTTGGTTCATTCTCAAGCCTCAGACAGTGGTTCAAAGTTTTTTTCTTCCAT
TTCAGGTGTCGTGAGGCTAGCATGCTGGCCGCCTTCATCTCCCGCGTGTTGAGGCGAGTTGCCCAGAAAT
CAGCTCGCAGAGTGCTGGTGGCATCCCGTAACTCCTCAAATGACGCTACATTTGAAATTAAGAAATGTGA
TCTTTATCTGTTGGAAGAGGGTCCCCCTGTCACTACAGTGCTCACTAGGGCGGAGGGGCTTAAATACTAC
AGGATGATGCTGACTGTTCGCCGCATGGAATTGAAGGCAGATCAGCTGTACAAACAGAAATTCATTCGCG
GTTTCTGTCACCTGTGCGATGGTCAGGAAGCTTGTTGCGTGGGCCTTGAGGCCGGCATAAACCCCTCGGA
TCACGTCATTACATCCTATAGGGCTCATGGTGTGTGCTATACTCGGGGACTTTCTGTCCGATCCATTCTC
GCAGAGCTGACGGGAAGAAGAGGAGGTTGTGCTAAAGGAAAAGGAGGATCGATGCATATGTATACCAAGA
ACTTCTATGGGGGCAATGGCATCGTCGGTGCACAGGGCCCCCTGGGCGCTGGCATTGCTCTGGCCTGTAA
ATATAAAGGAAACGATGAGATCTGTTTGACTTTATATGGGGATGGCGCTGCGAATCAGGGGCAGATAGCC
GAAGCTTTCAATATGGCAGCTTTATGGAAATTACCTTGTGTTTTCATCTGTGAGAATAACCTATATGGAA
TGGGAACATCTACTGAGAGAGCAGCAGCCAGCCCTGATTACTACAAGAGGGGCAATTTTATCCCTGGGCT
AAAGGTCGATGGAATGGATGTTCTGTGTGTTCGTGAGGCAACAAAATTTGCAGCTAACTACTGTAGATCT
GGAAAGGGGCCCATACTGATGGAGCTGCAAACCTACCGTTATCATGGACACAGTATGGCCGATCCTGGAG
TCAGTTATCGTACACGAGAAGAAATTCAGGAAGTAAGAAGTAAGAGGGATCCTATAATAATTCTCCAAGA
TAGAATGGTAAACAGCAAGCTCGCCACTGTGGAAGAATTAAAGGAAATTGGGGCTGAGGTGAGGAAAGAA
ATTGATGATGCTGCCCAGTTTGCTACCACTGATCCTGAGCCACATTTGGAAGAATTAGGCCATCACATCT
ACAGCAGTGATTCATCTTTTGAAGTTCGTGGTGCAAATCCATGGATCAAGTTTAAGTCCGTCAGTTAAAC
TAGTACGCGTTAAGTCGACAATCAACCTCTGGATTACAAAATTTGTGAAAGATTGACTGGTATTCTTAAC
TATGTTGCTCCTTTTACGCTATGTGGATACGCTGCTTTAATGCCTTTGTATCATGCTATTGCTTCCCGTA
TGGCTTTCATTTTCTCCTCCTTGTATAAATCCTGGTTGCTGTCTCTTTATGAGGAGTTGTGGCCCGTTGT
CAGGCAACGTGGCGTGGTGTGCACTGTGTTTGCTGACGCAACCCCCACTGGTTGGGGCATTGCCACCACC
TGTCAGCTCCTTTCCGGGACTTTCGCTTTCCCCCTCCCTATTGCCACGGCGGAACTCATCGCCGCCTGCC
TTGCCCGCTGCTGGACAGGGGCTCGGCTGTTGGGCACTGACAATTCCGTGGTGTTGTCGGGGAAATCATC
GTCCTTTCCTTGGCTGCTCGCCTGTGTTGCCACCTGGATTCTGCGCGGGACGTCCTTCTGCTACGTCCCT
TCGGCCCTCAATCCAGCGGACCTTCCTTCCCGCGGCCTGCTGCCGGCTCTGCGGCCTCTTCCGCGTCTTC
GCCTTCGCCCTCAGACGAGTCGGATCTCCCTTTGGGCCGCCTCCCCGCGTCGACTTTAAGACCAATGACT
TACAAGGCAGCTGTAGATCTTAGCCACTTTTTAAAAGAAAAGGGGGGACTGGAAGGGCTAATTCACTCCC
AACGAAGACAAGATCTGCTTTTTGCTTGTACTGGGTCTCTCTGGTTAGACCAGATCTGAGCCTGGGAGCT
CTCTGGCTAACTAGGGAACCCACTGCTTAAGCCTCAATAAAGCTTGCCTTGAGTGCTTCAAGTAGTGTGT
GCCCGTCTGTTGTGTGACTCTGGTAACTAGAGATCCCTCAGACCCTTTTAGTCAGTGTGGAAAATCTCTA
GCAGTACGTATAGTAGTTCATGTCATCTTATTATTCAGTATTTATAACTTGCAAAGAAATGAATATCAGA
GAGTGAGAGGAACTTGTTTATTGCAGCTTATAATGGTTACAAATAAAGCAATAGCATCACAAATTTCACA
AATAAAGCATTTTTTTCACTGCATTCTAGTTGTGGTTTGTCCAAACTCATCAATGTATCTTATCATGTCT
GGCTCTAGCTATCCCGCCCCTAACTCCGCCCATCCCGCCCCTAACTCCGCCCAGTTCCGCCCATTCTCCG
CCCCATGGCTGACTAATTTTTTTTATTTATGCAGAGGCCGAGGCCGCCTCGGCCTCTGAGCTATTCCAGA
AGTAGTGAGGAGGCTTTTTTGGAGGCCTAGGGACGTACCCAATTCGCCCTATAGTGAGTCGTATTACGCG
CGCTCACTGGCCGTCGTTTTACAACGTCGTGACTGGGAAAACCCTGGCGTTACCCAACTTAATCGCCTTG
CAGCACATCCCCCTTTCGCCAGCTGGCGTAATAGCGAAGAGGCCCGCACCGATCGCCCTTCCCAACAGTT
GCGCAGCCTGAATGGCGAATGGG
[124 nt withheld, positions 3944-4067]
C
[91 nt withheld, positions 4069-4159]
A
[49 nt withheld, positions 4161-4209]
CCTTTGACGTTGGAGTCCACGTTCTTT
[37 nt withheld, positions 4237-4273]
ACCCTATCTCGGTCTATTCTTTTGATTTATAAGGGATTTTGCCGATTTCGGCCTATTGGTTAAAAAATGA
GCTGATTTAACAAAAATTTAACGCGAATTTTAACAAAATATTAACGCTTACAATTTAGGTGGCACTTTTC
GGGGAAATGTGCGCGGAACCCCTATTTGTTTATTTTTCTAAATACATTCAAATATGTATCCGCTCATGAG
ACAATAACCCTGATAAATGCTTCAATAATATTGAAAAAGGAAGAGTATGAGTATTCAACATTTCCGTGTC
GCCCTTATTCCCTTTTTTGCGGCATTTTGCCTTCCTGTTTTTGCTCACCCAGAAACGCTGGTGAAAGTAA
AAGATGCTGAAGATCAGTTGGGTGCACGAGTGGGTTACATCGAACTGGATCTCAACAGCGGTAAGATCCT
TGAGAGTTTTCGCCCCGAAGAACGTTTTCCAATGATGAGCACTTTTAAAGTTCTGCTATGTGGCGCGGTA
TTATCCCGTATTGACGCCGGGCAAGAGCAACTCGGTCGCCGCATACACTATTCTCAGAATGACTTGGTTG
AGTACTCACCAGTCACAGAAAAGCATCTTACGGATGGCATGACAGTAAGAGAATTATGCAGTGCTGCCAT
AACCATGAGTGATAACACTGCGGCCAACTTACTTCTGACAACGATCGGAGGACCGAAGGAGCTAACCGCT
TTTTTGCACAACATGGGGGATCATGTAACTCGCCTTGATCGTTGGGAACCGGAGCTGAATGAAGCCATAC
CAAACGACGAGCGTGACACCACGATGCCTGTAGCAATGGCAACAACGTTGCGCAAACTATTAACTGGCGA
ACTACTTACTCTAGCTTCCCGGCAACAATTAATAGACTGGATGGAGGCGGATAAAGTTGCAGGACCACTT
CTGCGCTCGGCCCTTCCGGCTGGCTGGTTTATTGCTGATAAATCTGGAGCCGGTGAGCGTGGGTCTCGCG
GTATCATTGCAGCACTGGGGCCAGATGGTAAGCCCTCCCGTATCGTAGTTATCTACACGACGGGGAGTCA
GGCAACTATGGATGAACGAAATAGACAGATCGCTGAGATAGGTGCCTCACTGATTAAGCATTGGTAACTG
TCAGACCAAGTTTACTCATATATACTTTAGATTGATTTAAAACTTCATTTTTAATTTAAAAGGATCTAGG
TGAAGATCCTTTTTGATAATCTCATGACCAAAATCCCTTAACGTGAGTTTTCGTTCCACTGAGCGTCAGA
CCCCGTAGAAAAGATCAAAGGATCTTCTTGAGATCCTTTTTTTCTGCGCGTAATCTGCTGCTTGCAAACA
AAAAAACCACCGCTACCAGCGGTGGTTTGTTTGCCGGATCAAGAGCTACCAACTCTTTTTCCGAAGGTAA
CTGGCTTCAGCAGAGCGCAGATACCAAATACTGTTCTTCTAGTGTAGCCGTAGTTAGGCCACCACTTCAA
GAACTCTGTAGCACCGCCTACATACCTCGCTCTGCTAATCCTGTTACCAGTGGCTGCTGCCAGTGGCGAT
AAGTCGTGTCTTACCGGGTTGGACTCAAGACGATAGTTACCGGATAAGGCGCAGCGGTCGGGCTGAACGG
GGGGTTCGTGCACACAGCCCAGCTTGGAGCGAACGACCTACACCGAACTGAGATACCTACAGCGTGAGCT
ATGAGAAAGCGCCACGCTTCCCGAAGGGAGAAAGGCGGACAGGTATCCGGTAAGCGGCAGGGTCGGAACA
GGAGAGCGCACGAGGGAGCTTCCAGGGGGAAACGCCTGGTATCTTTATAGTCCTGTCGGGTTTCGCCACC
TCTGACTTGAGCGTCGATTTTTGTGATGCTCGTCAGGGGGGCGGAGCCTATGGAAAAACGCCAGCAACGC
GGCCTTTTTACGGTTCCTGGCCTTTTGCTGGCCTTTTGCTCACATGTTCTTTCCTGCGTTATCCCCTGAT
TCTGTGGATAACCGTATTACCGCCTTTGAGTGAGCTGATACCGCTCGCCGCAGCCGAACGACCGAGCGCA
GCGAGTCAGTGAGCGAGGAAGCGGAAGAGCGCCCAATACGCAAACCGCCTCTCCCCGCGCGTTGGCCGAT
TCATTAATGCAGCTGGCACGACAGGTTTCCCGACTGGAAAGCGGGCAGTGAGCGCAACGCAATTAATGTG
AGTTAGCTCACTCATTAGGCACCCCAGGCTTTACACTTTATGCTTCCGGCTCGTATGTTGTGTGGAATTG
TGAGCGGATAACAATTTCACACAGGAAACAGCTATGACCATGATTACGCCAAGCGCGCAATTAACCCTCA
CTAAAGGGAACAAAAGCTGGAGCTGCAAGCTTAATGTAGTCTTATGCAATACTCTTGTAGTCTTGCAACA
TGGTAACGATGAGTTAGCAACATGCCTTACAAGGAGAGAAAAAGCACCGTGCATGCCGATTGGTGGAAGT
AAGGTGGTACGATCGTGCCTTATTAGGAAGGCAACAGACGGGTCTGACATGGATTGGACGAACCACTGAA
TTGCCGCATTGCAGAGATATTGTATTTAAGTGCCTAGCTCGATACATAAACGGGTCTCTCTGGTTAGACC
AGATCTGAGCCTGGGAGCTCTCTGGCTAACTAGGGAACCCACTGCTTAAGCCTCAATAAAGCTTGCCTTG
AGTGCTTCAAGTAGTGTGTGCCCGTCTGTTGTGTGACTCTGGTAACTAGAGATCCCTCAGACCCTTTTAG
TCAGTGTGGAAAATCTCTAGCAGTGGCGCCCGAACAGGGACTTGAAAGCGAAAGGGAAACCAGAGGAGCT
CTCTCGACGCAGGACTCGGCTTGCTGAAGCGCGCACGGCAAGAGGCGAGGGGCGGCGACTGGTGAGTACG
CCAAAAATTTTGACTAGCGGAGGCTAGAAGGAGAGAGATGGGTGCGAGAGCGTCAGTATTAAGCGGGGGA
GAATTAGATCGCGATGGGAAAAAATTCGGTTAAGGCCAGGGGGAAAGAAAAAATATAAATTAAAACATAT
AGTATGGGCAAGCAGGGAGCTAGAACGATTCGCAGTTAATCCTGGCCTGTTAGAAACATCAGAAGGCTGT
AGACAAATACTGGGACAGCTACAACCATCCCTTCAGACAGGATCAGAAGAACTTAGATCATTATATAATA
CAGTAGCAACCCTCTATTGTGTGCATCAAAGGATAGAGATAAAAGACACCAAGGAAGCTTTAGACAAGAT
AGAGGAAGAGCAAAACAAAAGTAAGACCACCGCACAGCAAGCGGCCGCTGATCTTCAGACCTGGAGGAGG
AGATATGAGGGACAATTGGAGAAGTGAATTATATAAATATAAAGTAGTAAAAATTGAACCATTAGGAGTA
GCACCCACCAAGGCAAAGAGAAGAGTGGTGCAGAGAGAAAAAAGAGCAGTGGGAATAGGAGCTTTGTTCC
TTGGGTTCTTGGGAGCAGCAGGAAGCACTATGGGCGCAGCGTCAATGACGCTGACGGTACAGGCCAGACA
ATTATTGTCTGGTATAGTGCAGCAGCAGAACAATTTGCTGAGGGCTATTGAGGCGCAACAGCATCTGTTG
CAACTCACAGTCTGGGGCATCAAGCAGCTCCAGGCAAGAATCCTGGCTGTGGAAAGATACCTAAAGGATC
AACAGCTCCTGGGGATTTGGGGTTGCTCTGGAAAACTCATTTGCACCACTGCTGTGCCTTGGAATGCTAG
TTGGAGTAATAAATCTCTGGAACAGATTTGGAATCACACGACCTGGATGGAGTGGGACAGAGAAATTAAC
AATTACACAAGCTTAATACACTCCTTAATTGAAGAATCGCAAAACCAGCAAGAAAAGAATGAACAAGAAT
TATTGGAATTAGATAAATGGGCAAGTTTGTGGAATTGGTTTAACATAACAAATTGGCTGTGGTATATAAA
ATTATTCATAATGATAGTAGGAGGCTTGGTAGGTTTAAGAATAGTTTTTGCTGTACTTTCTATAGTGAAT
AGAGTTAGGCAGGGATATTCACCATTATCGTTTCAGACCCACCTCCCAACCCCGAGGGGACCCATGCATT
GCATCTCAATTAGTCAGCAACCAGGTGTGGAAAGTCCCCAGGCTCCCCAGCAGGCAGAAGTATGCAAAGC
ATGCGTCTCAATTAGTCAGCAACCATAGTCCCGCCCCTAACTCCGCCCATCCCGCCCCTAACTCCGCCCA
GTTCCGCCCATTCTCCGCCCCATGGCTGACTAATTTTTTTTATTTATGCAGAGGCCGAGGCCGCCTCGGC
CTCTGAGCTATTCCAGAAGTAGTGAGGAGGCTTTTTTGGAGGCCTAGGCTTTTGCAAAAAGCTTTCTAGA
GGTACCACCGGAGCTTACCATGACCGAGTACAAGCCCACGGTGCGCCTCGCCACCCGCGACGACGTCCCC
AGGGCCGTACGCACCCTCGCCGCCGCGTTCGCCGACTACCCCGCCACGCGCCACACCGTCGATCCGGACC
GCCACATCGAGCGGGTCACCGAGCTGCAAGAACTCTTCCTCACGCGCGTCGGGCTCGACATCGGCAAGGT
GTGGGTCGCGGACGACGGCGCCGCCGTGGCGGTCTGGACCACGCCGGAGAGCGTCGAAGCGGGGGCGGTG
TTCGCCGAGATCGGCCCGCGCATGGCCGAGTTGAGCGGTTCCCGGCTGGCCGCGCAGCAACAGATGGAAG
GCCTCCTGGCGCCGCACCGGCCCAAGGAGCCCGCGTGGTTCCTGGCCACCGTCGGCGTCTCGCCCGACCA
CCAGGGCAAGGGTCTGGGCAGCGCCGTCGTGCTCCCCGGAGTGGAGGCGGCCGAGCGCGCCGGGGTGCCC
GCCTTCCTGGAGACCTCCGCGCCCCGCAACCTCCCCTTCTACGAGCGGCTCGGCTTCACCGTCACCGCCG
ACGTCGAGGTGCCCGAAGGACCGCGCACCTGGTGCATGACCCGCAAGCCCGGTGCCAGTTAACGAATTCT
AGATCTTGAGACAAATGGCAGTATTCATCCACAATTTTAAAAGAAAAGGGGGGATTGGGGGGTACAGTGC
AGGGGAAAGAATAGTAGACATAATAGCAACAGACATACAAACTAAAGAATTACAAAAACAAATTACAAAA
ATTCAAAATTTTCGGGTTTATTACAGGGACAGCAGAGATCCACTTTGGCGCCGG
